Addgene plasmid #107077: pMD-SsoPCNA2
Purpose: S. solfataricus PCNA2
Depositing lab: Teruyuki Nagamune. Depositing organization: The University of Tokyo. Publication: Three proliferating cell nuclear antigen homologues from Metallosphaera sedula form a head-to-tail heterotrimer. Iwata F, Hirakawa H, Nagamune T. Sci Rep. 2016 May 27;6:26588. doi: 10.1038/srep26588. PubMed 27228945.
Backbone
  Vector backbone: pMD20
  Backbone manufacturer: Takara Bio
  Backbone size w/o insert (bp): 2700
  Total vector size (bp): 3500
  Vector type: Cloning vector
Growth in bacteria
  Bacterial resistance: Ampicillin, 100 μg/mL
  Growth temperature: 37°C
  Growth strain: DH5alpha
  Copy number: High Copy
Gene/Insert
  Gene/Insert name: S. solfataricus PCNA2 (alt names: ssoPCNA2; SSO1047)
  Species: Synthetic; Sulfolobus solfataricus P2
  Insert size (bp): 770
  GenBank ID: WP_009989181
  Promoter: SP6, lac
  Cloning method: Unknown
  Sequencing primers: 5′ SP6; 3′ M13 (-40)
Terms and licenses: Academic/Nonprofit Terms; Industry Terms: Not Available to Industry
How to cite: pMD-SsoPCNA2 was a gift from Teruyuki Nagamune (Addgene plasmid # 107077 ; http://n2t.net/addgene:107077 ; RRID:Addgene_107077)
