[The description below was written by a language model from this plasmid's Addgene catalogue record and pLannotate feature annotations shown in this document.]
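Description:
pMD-SsoPCNA2 is a small bacterial cloning plasmid of about 3.5 kb, built on the Takara pMD20 backbone, a pUC-type vector. It carries the coding sequence for PCNA2 from the thermophilic archaeon Sulfolobus (Saccharolobus) solfataricus P2. It is propagated in E. coli at high copy number from a ColE1/pUC-type origin and is selected with ampicillin through the bla (β-lactamase) gene and its native promoter. The annotation also picks up short remnants of bom, rop and lacI. These are backbone fragments inherited from pBR322/pUC ancestry, not functional genes.

The insert is roughly 770 bp and is recorded as synthetic. Its PCNA2 open reading frame (gene SSO1047, annotated as pcn2) lies between two fragments of the pUC18/19 multiple cloning site, interrupting the lacZα region. Upstream, in the same orientation, are the lac promoter with its CAP binding site and lac operator, followed by a partial SP6 phage promoter; the record lists SP6 and lac as the promoters. These elements belong to the cloning vector and also provide sequencing primer sites. No affinity tag, fusion partner or dedicated expression cassette is annotated.

PCNA2 is one of three sliding clamp subunits that assemble into a heterotrimeric ring. This ring tethers DNA polymerase and other replication and repair factors to DNA. The record states only that the plasmid supplies S. solfataricus PCNA2. The vector type suggests it serves as a source or template clone for the gene, for example for subcloning, in work associated with a study of archaeal PCNA heterotrimer assembly.
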