Features (pLannotate 1.2.2; 14 found; start..end, strand, type, name):
     23..40      +  promoter       SP6 promoter (fragment): promoter for bacteriophage SP6 RNA polymerase
     45..79      -  misc_feature   MCS (fragment): pUC18/19 multiple cloning site
    124..858     +  CDS            pcn2: PCNA2_SACS2 - Also known as pcnA-2. Experimental evidence at protein level: Swiss-Prot protein existence level 1. One of the sliding clamp subunits that acts as a moving platform for DNA processing. Responsible for tethering the catalytic subunit of DNA polymerase to DNA during high-speed replication. Heterotrimer stimulates the Holliday junction resolvase Hjc. DNA polymerase I, DNA ligase and the flap endonuclease may be constitutively associated with the PCNA heterotrimer forming a scanning complex able to couple DNA synthesis and Okazaki fragment maturation. From Saccharolobus solfataricus
    884..910     -  misc_feature   MCS (fragment): pUC18/19 multiple cloning site
    907..1064    +  CDS            lacZα (fragment): LacZα fragment of β-galactosidase; lacZ fragment
   1069..1168    -  misc_feature   bom (fragment): basis of mobility region from pBR322
   1270..1305    -  CDS            rop (fragment): Rop protein, which maintains plasmids at low copy number; rop
   1400..1504    +  promoter       AmpR promoter: bla
   1505..2365    +  CDS            AmpR: β-lactamase; bla; confers resistance to ampicillin, carbenicillin, and related antibiotics
   2536..3124    +  rep_origin     ori: high-copy-number ColE1/pMB1/pBR322/pUC origin of replication
   3307..3399    +  CDS            lacI (fragment): lac repressor; lacI; The lac repressor binds to the lac operator to inhibit transcription in E. coli. This inhibition can be relieved by adding lactose or isopropyl-β-D-thiogalactopyranoside (IPTG).
   3412..3433    +  protein_bind   CAP binding site: CAP binding activates transcription in the presence of cAMP. E. coli catabolite activator protein
   3448..3478    +  promoter       lac promoter: promoter for the E. coli lac operon
   3486..3502    +  protein_bind   lac operator: The lac repressor binds to the lac operator to inhibit transcription in E. coli. This inhibition can be relieved by adding lactose or isopropyl-β-D-thiogalactopyranoside (IPTG). lac repressor encoded by lacI
>Addgene plasmid #107077 | pMD-SsoPCNA2 | addgene full sequence | sequence record 204543 | Addgene NGS Result
ATGACCATGATTACGCCAAGCTATTTAGGTGACACTATAGGGGAAAGCTTGCATGCCTGCAGGTCGACTC
TAGAGGATCTACTAGTCATATGGATTGGCATGCCATGGGAATCCCATATGATGATGAAAGCCAAAGTGAT
CGATGCAGTTTCTTTCAGTTACATCCTGCGTACCGTGGGCGATTTCCTGAGCGAAGCCAACTTTATTGTG
ACGAAAGAAGGCATTCGTGTTAGTGGTATCGATCCGAGCCGCGTGGTTTTTCTGGATATCTTCCTGCCGA
GCTCTTACTTTGAAGGCTTCGAAGTTAGCCAGGAAAAAGAAATCATCGGTTTCAAACTGGAAGATGTGAA
CGATATTCTGAAACGTGTTCTGAAAGATGATACCCTGATCCTGAGTAGCAATGAATCTAAACTGACCCTG
ACGTTTGATGGTGAATTTACCCGCAGTTTTGAACTGCCGCTGATTCAGGTGGAATCTACGCAGCCGCCGA
GTGTTAATCTGGAATTTCCGTTCAAAGCGCAGCTGCTGACCATTACGTTTGCCGATATTATCGATGAACT
GAGTGATCTGGGCGAAGTGCTGAACATCCATAGCAAAGAAAACAAACTGTACTTCGAAGTGATCGGTGAT
CTGAGCACCGCGAAAGTTGAACTGTCTACCGATAACGGCACGCTGCTGGAAGCGTCTGGTGCCGATGTGT
CTAGTAGCTATGGCATGGAATACGTTGCAAATACCACGAAAATGCGTCGCGCGAGCGATTCTATGGAACT
GTACTTCGGTAGCCAGATTCCGCTGAAACTGCGTTTTAAACTGCCGCAGGAAGGCTACGGTGATTTCTAC
ATCGCACCGCGCGCGGATTCGGGATCCGGCATGCCATGGAATCGGATCCCCGGGTACCGAGCTCGAATTC
ACTGGCCGTCGTTTTACAACGTCGTGACTGGGAAAACCCTGGCGTTACCCAACTTAATCGCCTTGCAGCA
CATCCCCCTTTCGCCAGCTGGCGTAATAGCGAAGAGGCCCGCACCGATCGCCCTTCCCAACAGTTGCGCA
GCCTGAATGGCGAATGGCCCTGATGCGGTATTTTCTCCTTACGCATCTGTGCGGTATTTCACACCGCATA
TAGTGCACTCTCAGTACAATCTGCTCTGATGCCGCATAGTTAAGCCAGCCCCGACACCCGCCAACACCCG
CTGACGCGCCCTGACGGGCTTGTCTGCTCCCGGCATCCGCTTACAGACAAGCTGTGACCGTCTCCGGGAG
CTGCATGTGTCAGAGGTTTTCACCGTCATCACCGAAACGCGCGAGACGAAAGGGCCTCGTGATACGCCTA
TTTTTATAGGTTAATGTCATGATAATAATGGTTTCTTAGACGTCAGGTGGCACTTTTCGGGGAAATGTGC
GCGGAACCCCTATTTGTTTATTTTTCTAAATACATTCAAATATGTATCCGCTCATGAGACAATAACCCTG
ATAAATGCTTCAATAATATTGAAAAAGGAAGAGTATGAGTATTCAACATTTCCGTGTCGCCCTTATTCCC
TTTTTTGCGGCATTTTGCCTTCCTGTTTTTGCTCACCCAGAAACGCTGGTGAAAGTAAAAGATGCTGAAG
ATCAGTTGGGTGCACGAGTGGGTTACATCGAACTGGATCTCAACAGCGGTAAGATCCTTGAGAGTTTTCG
CCCCGAAGAACGTTTTCCAATGATGAGCACTTTTAAAGTTCTGCTATGTGGCGCGGTATTATCCCGTATT
GACGCCGGGCAAGAGCAACTCGGTCGCCGCATACACTATTCTCAGAATGACTTGGTTGAGTACTCACCAG
TCACAGAAAAGCATCTTACGGATGGCATGACAGTAAGAGAATTATGCAGTGCTGCCATAACCATGAGTGA
TAACACTGCGGCCAACTTACTTCTGACAACGATCGGAGGACCGAAGGAGCTAACCGCTTTTTTGCACAAC
ATGGGGGATCATGTAACTCGCCTTGATCGTTGGGAACCGGAGCTGAATGAAGCCATACCAAACGACGAGC
GTGACACCACGATGCCTGTAGCAATGGCAACAACGTTGCGCAAACTATTAACTGGCGAACTACTTACTCT
AGCTTCCCGGCAACAATTAATAGACTGGATGGAGGCGGATAAAGTTGCAGGACCACTTCTGCGCTCGGCC
CTTCCGGCTGGCTGGTTTATTGCTGATAAATCTGGAGCCGGTGAGCGTGGGTCTCGCGGTATCATTGCAG
CACTGGGGCCAGATGGTAAGCCCTCCCGTATCGTAGTTATCTACACGACGGGGAGTCAGGCAACTATGGA
TGAACGAAATAGACAGATCGCTGAGATAGGTGCCTCACTGATTAAGCATTGGTAACTGTCAGACCAAGTT
TACTCATATATACTTTAGATTGATTTAAAACTTCATTTTTAATTTAAAAGGATCTAGGTGAAGATCCTTT
TTGATAATCTCATGACCAAAATCCCTTAACGTGAGTTTTCGTTCCACTGAGCGTCAGACCCCGTAGAAAA
GATCAAAGGATCTTCTTGAGATCCTTTTTTTCTGCGCGTAATCTGCTGCTTGCAAACAAAAAAACCACCG
CTACCAGCGGTGGTTTGTTTGCCGGATCAAGAGCTACCAACTCTTTTTCCGAAGGTAACTGGCTTCAGCA
GAGCGCAGATACCAAATACTGTTCTTCTAGTGTAGCCGTAGTTAGGCCACCACTTCAAGAACTCTGTAGC
ACCGCCTACATACCTCGCTCTGCTAATCCTGTTACCAGTGGCTGCTGCCAGTGGCGATAAGTCGTGTCTT
ACCGGGTTGGACTCAAGACGATAGTTACCGGATAAGGCGCAGCGGTCGGGCTGAACGGGGGGTTCGTGCA
CACAGCCCAGCTTGGAGCGAACGACCTACACCGAACTGAGATACCTACAGCGTGAGCTATGAGAAAGCGC
CACGCTTCCCGAAGGGAGAAAGGCGGACAGGTATCCGGTAAGCGGCAGGGTCGGAACAGGAGAGCGCACG
AGGGAGCTTCCAGGGGGAAACGCCTGGTATCTTTATAGTCCTGTCGGGTTTCGCCACCTCTGACTTGAGC
GTCGATTTTTGTGATGCTCGTCAGGGGGGCGGAGCCTATGGAAAAACGCCAGCAACGCGGCCTTTTTACG
GTTCCTGGCCTTTTGCTGGCCTTTTGCTCACATGTTCTTTCCTGCGTTATCCCCTGATTCTGTGGATAAC
CGTATTACCGCCTTTGAGTGAGCTGATACCGCTCGCCGCAGCCGAACGACCGAGCGCAGCGAGTCAGTGA
GCGAGGAAGCGGAAGAGCGCCCAATACGCAAACCGCCTCTCCCCGCGCGTTGGCCGATTCATTAATGCAG
CTGGCACGACAGGTTTCCCGACTGGAAAGCGGGCAGTGAGCGCAACGCAATTAATGTGAGTTAGCTCACT
CATTAGGCACCCCAGGCTTTACACTTTATGCTTCCGGCTCGTATGTTGTGTGGAATTGTGAGCGGATAAC
AATTTCACACAGGAAACAGCT
